Addgene plasmid #193395: pNC-Green0029-35S
Purpose: (Empty Backbone) Nimble cloning-compatible vector for plant ectopic expression
Depositing lab: Pu Yan. Depositing organization: Chinese Academy of Tropical Agricultural Sciences. Publication: A Nimble Cloning-compatible vector system for high-throughput gene functional analysis in plants. Yan P, Tuo D, Shen W, Deng H, Zhou P, Gao X. Plant Commun. 2023 Mar 13;4(2):100471. doi: 10.1016/j.xplc.2022.100471. Epub 2022 Nov 9. PubMed 36352791.
Backbone
  Vector backbone: pGreen0029
  Vector type: Plant Expression
Growth in bacteria
  Bacterial resistance: Kanamycin, 50 μg/mL
  Growth temperature: 37°C
  Growth strain: ccdB Survival
  Copy number: High Copy
Gene/Insert
  Gene/Insert name: None
Terms and licenses: Academic/Nonprofit Terms; Industry Terms: Not Available to Industry
Depositor comments: P35S-NC frame-Tnos
How to cite: pNC-Green0029-35S was a gift from Pu Yan (Addgene plasmid # 193395 ; http://n2t.net/addgene:193395 ; RRID:Addgene_193395)
