[The description below was written by a language model from this plasmid's Addgene catalogue record and pLannotate feature annotations shown in this document.]
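Description:
pNC-Green0029-35S is an empty plant expression backbone built on the small binary vector pGreen0029 and adapted for Nimble Cloning, intended for ectopic expression of a gene of interest in plants. It is maintained in E. coli at high copy through a ColE1/pUC-type origin and selected with kanamycin via an aph(3')-Ia KanR gene in the backbone. It also carries the pSa origin characteristic of pGreen vectors, which generally supports replication in Agrobacterium only when replication functions are supplied in trans by a helper plasmid; the record itself does not mention a helper.

Nopaline-type left and right T-DNA border repeats delimit the region meant for transfer into plant cells. Within it, the depositor describes the expression unit as P35S–NC frame–Tnos: the strong constitutive CaMV 35S promoter, the Nimble Cloning acceptor cassette, and the NOS terminator and polyadenylation signal. The annotated acceptor cassette contains a cat promoter driving ccdB, the gyrase-targeting toxin used for negative selection. Because an unmodified vector kills ordinary E. coli strains, replacing the cassette with an insert enriches for recombinants, and the empty plasmid has to be propagated in a ccdB-tolerant strain, as recorded. The T-DNA also carries a plant selection cassette in which the NOS promoter drives nptII (neo) with a second NOS terminator, conferring kanamycin resistance on transformed plant tissue. Remnants of the pBluescript-derived cloning region persist around these cassettes, including MCS fragments, T7 and T3 promoters, lac promoter/operator elements and a lacZα fragment.

No insert is present. The vector belongs to a Nimble Cloning-compatible system for high-throughput gene functional analysis in plants. The feature table derives from a sequence labelled as a partial NGS result.
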