Features (pLannotate 1.2.2; 23 found; start..end, strand, type, name):
    184..525     +  promoter       CaMV 35S promoter: strong constitutive promoter from cauliflower mosaic virus
    725..827     +  promoter       cat promoter: promoter of the E. coli cat gene encoding chloramphenicol acetyltransferase
    858..1160    +  CDS            ccdB: CCDB_ECOLI - Also known as G, letB, letD. Experimental evidence at protein level: Swiss-Prot protein existence level 1. Toxic component of a type II toxin-antitoxin (TA) system, functioning in plasmid maintainence. Responsible for the post- segregational killing (PSK) of plasmid-free cells, also referred to as a plasmid addiction system. Half-life of over 2 hours. Cell killing by CcdB is accompanied by filamentation, defects in chromosome and plasmid segregation, defects in cell division, formation of anucleate cells, decreased DNA synthesis and plasmid loss. Interferes with the activity of DN
   1251..1503    +  terminator     NOS terminator: nopaline synthase terminator and poly(A) signal
   1507..1561    -  misc_feature   MCS (fragment): pBluescript multiple cloning site
   1574..1592    -  promoter       T3 promoter: promoter for bacteriophage T3 RNA polymerase
   1637..1653    -  protein_bind   lac operator: The lac repressor binds to the lac operator to inhibit transcription in E. coli. This inhibition can be relieved by adding lactose or isopropyl-β-D-thiogalactopyranoside (IPTG). lac repressor encoded by lacI
   1661..1691    -  promoter       lac promoter: promoter for the E. coli lac operon
   1706..1727    -  protein_bind   CAP binding site: CAP binding activates transcription in the presence of cAMP. E. coli catabolite activator protein
   1740..1832    -  CDS            lacI (fragment): lac repressor; lacI; The lac repressor binds to the lac operator to inhibit transcription in E. coli. This inhibition can be relieved by adding lactose or isopropyl-β-D-thiogalactopyranoside (IPTG).
   1834..1958    -  rep_origin     RSF ori (fragment): Plasmids containing the RSF 1030 origin of replication can be propagated in E. coli cells that contain additional plasmids with compatible origins.
   1966..1990    +  misc_feature   RB T-DNA repeat: right border repeat from nopaline C58 T-DNA
   2141..2576    -  rep_origin     pSa ori: origin of replication from bacterial plasmid pSa
   2581..2682    -  CDS            TRA2_ECOLX (fragment): Protein predicted: Swiss-Prot protein existence level 4. Required for transposition of transposon Tn903. From Escherichia coli.
   2867..3682    +  CDS            KanR: aminoglycoside phosphotransferase; aph(3')-Ia; confers resistance to kanamycin in bacteria or G418 (Geneticin®) in eukaryotes
   3783..4371    +  rep_origin     ori: high-copy-number ColE1/pMB1/pBR322/pUC origin of replication
   4438..4460    +  misc_feature   LB T-DNA repeat: left border repeat from nopaline C58 T-DNA (truncated)
   4484..4736    -  terminator     NOS terminator: nopaline synthase terminator and poly(A) signal
   4779..5570    -  CDS            neo: KKA2_KLEPN - Also known as kan, nptII. Experimental evidence at protein level: Swiss-Prot protein existence level 1. Resistance to kanamycin, neomycin, paromomycin, ribostamycin, butirosin and gentamicin B. From Klebsiella pneumoniae.
   5604..5783    -  promoter       NOS promoter: nopaline synthase promoter
   5893..6048    -  CDS            lacZα (fragment): LacZα fragment of β-galactosidase; lacZ fragment
   6056..6074    +  promoter       T7 promoter: promoter for bacteriophage T7 RNA polymerase
   6083..6119    -  misc_feature   MCS (fragment): pBluescript multiple cloning site
>Addgene plasmid #193395 | pNC-Green0029-35S | addgene full sequence | sequence record 383230 | Addgene Partial NGS Result
CATGGAGTCAAAGATTCAAATAGAGGACCTAACAGAACTCGCCGTAAAGACTGGCGAACAGTTCATACAG
AGTCTCTTACGACTCAATGACAAGAAGAAAATCTTCGTCAACATGGTGGAGCACGACACACTTGTCTACT
CCAAAAATATCAAAGATACAGTCTCAGAAGACCAAAGGGCAATTGAGACTTTTCAACAAAGGGTAATATC
CGGAAACCTCCTCGGATTCCATTGCCCAGCTATCTGTCACTTTATTGTGAAGATAGTGGAAAAGGAAGGT
GGCTCCTACAAATGCCATCATTGCGATAAAGGAAAGGCCATCGTTGAAGATGCCTCTGCCGACAGTGGTC
CCAAAGATGGACCCCCACCCACGAGGAGCATCGTGGAAAAAGAAGACGTTCCAACCACGTCTTCAAAGCA
AGTGGATTGATGTGATATCTCCACTGACGTAAGGGATGACGCACAATCCCACTATCCTTCGCAAGACCCT
TCCTCTATATAAGGAAGTTCATTTCATTTGGAGAGAACACGGGGGACTCTTGACAGTGGTCTCTGTCCAG
TCCTGGCCTCGTCGGCCATTCTCGACTAAGTTGGCAGCATCACCCGACGCACTTTGCGCCGAATAAATAC
CTGTGACGGAAGATCACTTCGCAGAATAAATAAATCCTGGTGTCCCTGTTGATACCGGGAAGCCCTGGGC
CAACTTTTGGCGAAAATGAGACGTTGATCGGCACGTAAGAGGTTCCAACTTTCACCATAATGAAATAAGA
TCACTACCGGGCGTATTTTTTGAGTTATCGAGATTTTCAGGAGCTAAGGAAGCTAAACTTTTGCTGACGA
GAACAGGGACTGGTGAAATGCAGTTTAAGGTTTACACCTATAAAAGAGAGAGCCGTTATCGTCTGTTTGT
GGATGTACAGAGTGATATTATTGACACGCCTGGGCGACGGATGGTGATCCCCCTGGCCAGTGCACGTCTG
CTGTCAGATAAAGTCTCCCGTGAACTTTACCCGGTGGTGCATATCGGGGATGAAAGCTGGCGCATGATGA
CCACCGATATGGCCAGTGTGCCGGTATCCGTTATCGGGGAAGAAGTGGCTGATCTCAGCCACCGCGAAAA
TGACATCAAAAACGCCATTAACCTGATGTTCTGGGGAATATAAATGTCAGGCTCCCTTATACACAGGGCC
AGTCTGGCCACTTGTGGTCTGCTGAGACCGTGTGAATTGGTGACCAGCTCGAATTTCCCCGATCGTTCAA
ACATTTGGCAATAAAGTTTCTTAAGATTGAATCCTGTTGCCGGTCTTGCGATGATTATCATATAATTTCT
GTTGAATTACGTTAAGCATGTAATAATTAACATGTAATGCATGACGTTATTTATGAGATGGGTTTTTATG
ATTAGAGTCCCGCAATTATACATTTAATACGCGATAGAAAACAAAATATAGCGCGCAAACTAGGATAAAT
TATCGCGCGCGGTGTCATCTATGTTACTAGATCGGGCCTGCAGCCCGGGGGATCCACTAGTTCTAGAGCG
GCCGCCACCGCGGTGGAGCTCCAGCTTTTGTTCCCTTTAGTGAGGGTTAATTGCGCGCTTGGCGTAATCA
TGGTCATAGCTGTTTCCTGTGTGAAATTGTTATCCGCTCACAATTCCACACAACATACGAGCCGGAAGCA
TAAAGTGTAAAGCCTGGGGTGCCTAATGAGTGAGCTAACTCACATTAATTGCGTTGCGCTCACTGCCCGC
TTTCCAGTCGGGAAACCTGTCGTGCCAGCTGCATTAATGAATCGGCCAACGCGCGGGGAGAGGCGGTTTG
CGTATTGGGCGCTCTTCCGCTTCCTCGCTCACTGACTCGCTGCGCTCGGTCGTTCGGCTGCGGCGAGCGG
TATCAGCTCACTCAAAGGCGGTAATACGGTTATCCACAGAATCAGGGGATAACGCAGGAAAGAACATGAA
GGCCTTGACAGGATATATTGGCGGGTAAACTAAGTCGCTGTATGTGTTTGTTTGAGATCTAATTCCGGGG
ATCGGAAATCCAGAAGCCCGAGAGGTTGCCGCCTTTCGGGCTTTTTCTTTTTCAAAAAAAAAAATTTATA
AAACGATCTGTTGCGGCCGGCCGCCGGGTTGTGGGCAAAGGCGCTCGACGGTGGGCAACCGCTTGCGGTT
GTCCACGGGCGGAGCCGGTGCGCGTAGCGCATTGTCCACAAGCCAAGGGCGACCAATAATTGATATATAT
ATTCATAATTGAAAAGCTAATTGAACATACTACTTGCTGTAACTACTTGCCGGAGCGAGGGGTGTTTGCA
AGCTGTTGATCTGAAAGGGCTATTAGCGTTCTCACGTGCCTTTTTGATTAGCGATTTCACGTGACCTTAT
TAGCGATTTCACGTACTCCGATTAGCGATTTCACGTACCCTGATTAGCGATTTCACGTGGATAGTTTTTG
GAGCGGGCCGGAAAGCCCCGTGAATCAAGGCTTTGCGGGGCATTAGCGGTTTCACGTGGATAACTACCCT
CTATCCACAGGCTTCCGGGGATAAAAAAGCCCGCTCGACGGCGGGCTGTTGGATGGGGATCGCCTGAATC
GCCCCATCATCCAGCCAGAAAGTGAGGGAGCCACGGTTGATGAGAGCTTTGTTGTAGGTGGACCAGTTGG
TGATTTTGAACTTTTGCTTTGCCACGGAACGGTCTGCGTTGTCGGGAAGATGCGTGATCTGATCCTTCAA
CTCAGCAAAAGTTCGATTTATTCAACAAAGCCACGTTGTGGCTCAAAATCTCTGATGTTACATTGCACAA
GATAAAAATATATCATCATGAACAATAAAACTGTCTGCTTACATAAACAGTAATACAAGGGGTGTTATGA
GCCATATTCAACGGGAAACGTCTTGCTCAAGGCCGCGATTAAATTCCAACATGGATGCTGATTTATATGG
GTATAAATGGGCTCGCGATAATGTCGGGCAATCAGGTGCGACAATCTACCGATTGTATGGGAAGCCCGAT
GCGCCAGAGTTGTTTCTGAAACATGGCAAAGGTAGCGTTGCCAATGATGTTACAGATGAGATGGTCAGAC
TAAACTGGCTGACGGAATTTATGCCTCTTCCGACCATCAAGCATTTTATCCGTACTCCTGATGATGCATG
GTTACTCACCACTGCGATCCCAGGGAAAACAGCATTCCAGGTATTAGAAGAATATCCTGATTCAGGTGAA
AATATTGTTGATGCGCTGGCAGTGTTCCTGCGCCGGTTGCATTCGATTCCTGTTTGTAATTGTCCTTTTA
ACAGCGATCGCGTATTTCGTCTCGCTCAGGCGCAATCACGAATGAATAACGGTTTGGTTGATGCGAGTGA
TTTTGATGACGAGCGTAATGGCTGGCCTGTTGAACAAGTCTGGAAAGAAATGCATAAACTTTTGCCATTC
TCACCGGATTCAGTCGTCACTCATGGTGATTTCTCACTTGATAACCTTATTTTTGACGAGGGGAAATTAA
TAGGTTGTATTGATGTTGGACGAGTCGGAATCGCAGACCGATACCAGGATCTTGCCATCCTATGGAACTG
CCTCGGTGAGTTTTCTCCTTCATTACAGAAACGGCTTTTTCAAAAATATGGTATTGATAATCCTGATATG
AATAAATTGCAGTTTCATTTGATGCTCGATGAGTTTTTCTAATCAGAATTGGTTAATTGGTTGTAACCAT
GACCAAAATCCCTTAACGTGAGTTTTCGTTCCACTGAGCGTCAGACCCCGTAGAAAAGATCAAAGGATCT
TCTTGAGATCCTTTTTTTCTGCGCGTAATCTGCTGCTTGCAAACAAAAAAACCACCGCTACCAGCGGTGG
TTTGTTTGCCGGATCAAGAGCTACCAACTCTTTTTCCGAAGGTAACTGGCTTCAGCAGAGCGCAGATACC
AAATACTGTTCTTCTAGTGTAGCCGTAGTTAGGCCACCACTTCAAGAACTCTGTAGCACCGCCTACATAC
CTCGCTCTGCTAATCCTGTTACCAGTGGCTGCTGCCAGTGGCGATAAGTCGTGTCTTACCGGGTTGGACT
CAAGACGATAGTTACCGGATAAGGCGCAGCGGTCGGGCTGAACGGGGGGTTCGTGCACACAGCCCAGCTT
GGAGCGAACGACCTACACCGAACTGAGATACCTACAGCGTGAGCTATGAGAAAGCGCCACGCTTCCCGAA
GGGAGAAAGGCGGACAGGTATCCGGTAAGCGGCAGGGTCGGAACAGGAGAGCGCACGAGGGAGCTTCCAG
GGGGAAACGCCTGGTATCTTTATAGTCCTGTCGGGTTTCGCCACCTCTGACTTGAGCGTCGATTTTTGTG
ATGCTCGTCAGGGGGGCGGAGCCTATGGAAAAACGCCAGCAACGCGGCCTTTTTACGGTTCCTGGCCTTT
TGCTGGCCTTTTGCTCACATGAGATCTTGGCAGGATATATTGTGGTGTAACGTTATCAGCTTGCATGCCG
GTCGATCTAGTAACATAGATGACACCGCGCGCGATAATTTATCCTAGTTTGCGCGCTATATTTTGTTTTC
TATCGCGTATTAAATGTATAATTGCGGGACTCTAATCATAAAAACCCATCTCATAAATAACGTCATGCAT
TACATGTTAATTATTACATGCTTAACGTAATTCAACAGAAATTATATGATAATCATCGCAAGACCGGCAA
CAGGATTCAATCTTAAGAAACTTTATTGCCAAATGTTTGAACGATCTGCTTGACTCTAGCTAGAGTCCGA
ACCCCAGAGTCCCGCTCAGAAGAACTCGTCAAGAAGGCGATAGAAGGCGATGCGCTGCGAATCGGGAGCG
GCGATACCGTAAAGCACGAGGAAGCGGTCAGCCCATTCGCCGCCAAGCTCTTCAGCAATATCACGGGTAG
CCAACGCTATGTCCTGATAGCGGTCCGCCACACCCAGCCGGCCACAGTCGATGAATCCAGAAAAGCGGCC
ATTTTCCACCATGATATTCGGCAAGCAGGCATCGCCGTGGGTCACGACGAGATCCTCGCCGTCGGGCATC
CGCGCCTTGAGCCTGGCGAACAGTTCGGCTGGCGCGAGCCCCTGATGCTCTTCGTCCAGATCATCCTGAT
CGACAAGACCGGCTTCCATCCGAGTACGTGCTCGCTCGATGCGATGTTTCGCTTGGTGGTCGAATGGGCA
GGTAGCCGGATCAAGCGTATGCAGCCGCCGCATTGCATCAGCCATGATGGATACTTTCTCGGCAGGAGCA
AGGTGAGATGACAGGAGATCCTGCCCCGGCACTTCGCCCAATAGCAGCCAGTCCCTTCCCGCTTCAGTGA
CAACGTCGAGCACAGCTGCGCAAGGAACGCCCGTCGTGGCCAGCCACGATAGCCGCGCTGCCTCGTCTTG
GAGTTCATTCAGGGCACCGGACAGGTCGGTCTTGACAAAAAGAACCGGGCGCCCCTGCGCTGACAGCCGG
AACACGGCGGCATCAGAGCAGCCGATTGTCTGTTGTGCCCAGTCATAGCCGAATAGCCTCTCCACCCAAG
CGGCCGGAGAACCTGCGTGCAATCCATCTTGTTCAATCATGCCTCGATCGAGTTGAGAGTGAATATGAGA
CTCTAATTGGATACCGAGGGGAATTTATGGAACGTCAGTGGAGCATTTTTGACAAGAAATATTTGCTAGC
TGATAGTGACCTTAGGCGACTTTTGAACGCGCAATAATGGTTTCTGACGTATGTGCTTAGCTCATTAAAC
TCCAGAAACCCGCGGCTCAGTGGCTCCTTCAACGTTGCGGTTCTGTCAGTTCCAAACGTAAAACGGCTTG
TCCCGCGTCATCGGCGGGGGTCATAACGTGACTCCCTTAATTCTCCGCTCATGATCGATAACATTAACGC
TTACAATTTCCATTCGCCATTCAGGCTGCGCAACTGTTGGGAAGGGCGATCGGTGCGGGCCTCTTCGCTA
TTACGCCAGCTGGCGAAAGGGGGATGTGCTGCAAGGCGATTAAGTTGGGTAACGCCAGGGTTTTCCCAGT
CACGACGTTGTAAAACGACGGCCAGTGAGCGCGCGTAATACGACTCACTATAGGGCGAATTGGGTACCGG
GCCCCCCCTCGAGGTCGACGGTATCGATA
